>Addgene plasmid #250088 | pGEX-Grip1-PDZ-6 | addgene full sequence | sequence record 498101 | Addgene NGS Result
ATGTTCTTTCCTGCGTTATCCCCTGATTCTGTGGATAACCGTATTACCGCCTTTGAGTGAGCTGATACCG
CTCGCCGCAGCCGAACGACCGAGCGCAGCGAGTCAGTGAGCGAGGAAGCGGAAGAGCGCCTGATGCGGTA
TTTTCTCCTTACGCATCTGTGCGGTATTTCACACCGCATAAATTCCGACACCATCGAATGGCGCAAAACC
TTTCGCGGTATGGCATGATAGCGCCCGGAAGAGAGTCAATTCAGGGTGGTGAATGTGAAACCAGTAACGT
TATACGATGTCGCAGAGTATGCCGGTGTCTCTTATCAGACCGTTTCCCGCGTGGTGAACCAGGCCAGCCA
CGTTTCTGCGAAAACGCGGGAAAAAGTGGAAGCGGCGATGGCGGAGCTGAATTACATTCCCAACCGCGTG
GCACAACAACTGGCGGGCAAACAGTCGTTGCTGATTGGCGTTGCCACCTCCAGTCTGGCCCTGCACGCGC
CGTCGCAAATTGTCGCGGCGATTAAATCTCGCGCCGATCAACTGGGTGCCAGCGTGGTGGTGTCGATGGT
AGAACGAAGCGGCGTCGAAGCCTGTAAAGCGGCGGTGCACAATCTTCTCGCGCAACGCGTCAGTGGGCTG
ATCATTAACTATCCGCTGGATGACCAGGATGCCATTGCTGTGGAAGCTGCCTGCACTAATGTTCCGGCGT
TATTTCTTGATGTCTCTGACCAGACACCCATCAACAGTATTATTTTCTCCCATGAAGACGGTACGCGACT
GGGCGTGGAGCATCTGGTCGCATTGGGTCACCAGCAAATCGCGCTGTTAGCGGGCCCATTAAGTTCTGTC
TCGGCGCGTCTGCGTCTGGCTGGCTGGCATAAATATCTCACTCGCAATCAAATTCAGCCGATAGCGGAAC
GGGAAGGCGACTGGAGTGCCATGTCCGGTTTTCAACAAACCATGCAAATGCTGAATGAGGGCATCGTTCC
CACTGCGATGCTGGTTGCCAACGATCAGATGGCGCTGGGCGCAATGCGCGCCATTACCGAGTCCGGGCTG
CGCGTTGGTGCGGATATCTCGGTAGTGGGATACGACGATACCGAAGACAGCTCATGTTATATCCCGCCGT
TAACCACCATCAAACAGGATTTTCGCCTGCTGGGGCAAACCAGCGTGGACCGCTTGCTGCAACTCTCTCA
GGGCCAGGCGGTGAAGGGCAATCAGCTGTTGCCCGTCTCACTGGTGAAAAGAAAAACCACCCTGGCGCCC
AATACGCAAACCGCCTCTCCCCGCGCGTTGGCCGATTCATTAATGCAGCTGGCACGACAGGTTTCCCGAC
TGGAAAGCGGGCAGTGAGCGCAACGCAATTAATGTAAGTTAGCTCACTCATTAGGCACCCCAGGCTTTAC
ACTTTATGCTTCCGGCTCGTATGTTGTGTGGAATTGTGAGCGGATAACAATTTCACACAGGAAACAGCTA
TGACCATGATTACGGATTCACTGGCCGTCGTTTTACAACGTCGTGACTGGGAAAACCCTGGCGTTACCCA
ACTTAATCGCCTTGCAGCACATCCCCCTTTCGCCAGCTGGCGTAATAGCGAAGAGGCCCGCACCGATCGC
CCTTCCCAACAGTTGCGCAGCCTGAATGGCGAATGGCGCTTTGCCTGGTTTCCGGCACCAGAAGCGGTGC
CGGAAAGCTGGCTGGAGTGCGATCTTCCTGAGGCCGATACTGTCGTCGTCCCCTCAAACTGGCAGATGCA
CGGTTACGATGCGCCCATCTACACCAACGTGACCTATCCCATTACGGTCAATCCGCCGTTTGTTCCCACG
GAGAATCCGACGGGTTGTTACTCGCTCACATTTAATGTTGATGAAAGCTGGCTACAGGAAGGCCAGACGC
GAATTATTTTTGATGGCGTTGGAATTAGCTTATCGACTGCACGGTGCACCAATGCTTCTGGCGTCAGGCA
GCCATCGGAAGCTGTGGTATGGCTGTGCAGGTCGTAAATCACTGCATAATTCGTGTCGCTCAAGGCGCAC
TCCCGTTCTGGATAATGTTTTTTGCGCCGACATCATAACGGTTCTGGCAAATATTCTGAAATGAGCTGTT
GACAATTAATCATCGGCTCGTATAATGTGTGGAATTGTGAGCGGATAACAATTTCACACAGGAAACAGTA
TTCATGTCCCCTATACTAGGTTATTGGAAAATTAAGGGCCTTGTGCAACCCACTCGACTTCTTTTGGAAT
ATCTTGAAGAAAAATATGAAGAGCATTTGTATGAGCGCGATGAAGGTGATAAATGGCGAAACAAAAAGTT
TGAATTGGGTTTGGAGTTTCCCAATCTTCCTTATTATATTGATGGTGATGTTAAATTAACACAGTCTATG
GCCATCATACGTTATATAGCTGACAAGCACAACATGTTGGGTGGTTGTCCAAAAGAGCGTGCAGAGATTT
CAATGCTTGAAGGAGCGGTTTTGGATATTAGATACGGTGTTTCGAGAATTGCATATAGTAAAGACTTTGA
AACTCTCAAAGTTGATTTTCTTAGCAAGCTACCTGAAATGCTGAAAATGTTCGAAGATCGTTTATGTCAT
AAAACATATTTAAATGGTGATCATGTAACCCATCCTGACTTCATGTTGTATGACGCTCTTGATGTTGTTT
TATACATGGACCCAATGTGCCTGGATGCGTTCCCAAAATTAGTTTGTTTTAAAAAACGTATTGAAGCTAT
CCCACAAATTGATAAGTACTTGAAATCCAGCAAGTATATAGCATGGCCTTTGCAGGGCTGGCAAGCCACG
TTTGGTGGTGGCGACCATCCTCCAAAATCGGATCTGGTTCCGCGTGGATCCACCGTGGAACTGAAACGCT
ATGGTGGTCCGCTGGGTATTACAATCAGCGGTACGGAAGAACCGTTTGATCCTATCATTATCTCTAGTCT
GACCAAAGGCGGCTTAGCCGAACGCACGGGCGCGATTCATATCGGCGATCGTATTCTGGCCATCAATAGC
TCAAGCCTGAAAGGCAAACCTCTGTCAGAAGCAATCCACCTGTTGCAAATGGCAGGTGAAACAGTGACGT
TAAAAATTAAAAAACAGACACTCGAGCGGCCGCATCGTGACTGACTGACGATCTGCCTCGCGCGTTTCGG
TGATGACGGTGAAAACCTCTGACACATGCAGCTCCCGGAGACGGTCACAGCTTGTCTGTAAGCGGATGCC
GGGAGCAGACAAGCCCGTCAGGGCGCGTCAGCGGGTGTTGGCGGGTGTCGGGGCGCAGCCATGACCCAGT
CACGTAGCGATAGCGGAGTGTATAATTCTTGAAGACGAAAGGGCCTCGTGATACGCCTATTTTTATAGGT
TAATGTCATGATAATAATGGTTTCTTAGACGTCAGGTGGCACTTTTCGGGGAAATGTGCGCGGAACCCCT
ATTTGTTTATTTTTCTAAATACATTCAAATATGTATCCGCTCATGAGACAATAACCCTGATAAATGCTTC
AATAATATTGAAAAAGGAAGAGTATGAGTATTCAACATTTCCGTGTCGCCCTTATTCCCTTTTTTGCGGC
ATTTTGCCTTCCTGTTTTTGCTCACCCAGAAACGCTGGTGAAAGTAAAAGATGCTGAAGATCAGTTGGGT
GCACGAGTGGGTTACATCGAACTGGATCTCAACAGCGGTAAGATCCTTGAGAGTTTTCGCCCCGAAGAAC
GTTTTCCAATGATGAGCACTTTTAAAGTTCTGCTATGTGGCGCGGTATTATCCCGTGTTGACGCCGGGCA
AGAGCAACTCGGTCGCCGCATACACTATTCTCAGAATGACTTGGTTGAGTACTCACCAGTCACAGAAAAG
CATCTTACGGATGGCATGACAGTAAGAGAATTATGCAGTGCTGCCATAACCATGAGTGATAACACTGCGG
CCAACTTACTTCTGACAACGATCGGAGGACCGAAGGAGCTAACCGCTTTTTTGCACAACATGGGGGATCA
TGTAACTCGCCTTGATCGTTGGGAACCGGAGCTGAATGAAGCCATACCAAACGACGAGCGTGACACCACG
ATGCCTGCAGCAATGGCAACAACGTTGCGCAAACTATTAACTGGCGAACTACTTACTCTAGCTTCCCGGC
AACAATTAATAGACTGGATGGAGGCGGATAAAGTTGCAGGACCACTTCTGCGCTCGGCCCTTCCGGCTGG
CTGGTTTATTGCTGATAAATCTGGAGCCGGTGAGCGTGGGTCTCGCGGTATCATTGCAGCACTGGGGCCA
GATGGTAAGCCCTCCCGTATCGTAGTTATCTACACGACGGGGAGTCAGGCAACTATGGATGAACGAAATA
GACAGATCGCTGAGATAGGTGCCTCACTGATTAAGCATTGGTAACTGTCAGACCAAGTTTACTCATATAT
ACTTTAGATTGATTTAAAACTTCATTTTTAATTTAAAAGGATCTAGGTGAAGATCCTTTTTGATAATCTC
ATGACCAAAATCCCTTAACGTGAGTTTTCGTTCCACTGAGCGTCAGACCCCGTAGAAAAGATCAAAGGAT
CTTCTTGAGATCCTTTTTTTCTGCGCGTAATCTGCTGCTTGCAAACAAAAAAACCACCGCTACCAGCGGT
GGTTTGTTTGCCGGATCAAGAGCTACCAACTCTTTTTCCGAAGGTAACTGGCTTCAGCAGAGCGCAGATA
CCAAATACTGTCCTTCTAGTGTAGCCGTAGTTAGGCCACCACTTCAAGAACTCTGTAGCACCGCCTACAT
ACCTCGCTCTGCTAATCCTGTTACCAGTGGCTGCTGCCAGTGGCGATAAGTCGTGTCTTACCGGGTTGGA
CTCAAGACGATAGTTACCGGATAAGGCGCAGCGGTCGGGCTGAACGGGGGGTTCGTGCACACAGCCCAGC
TTGGAGCGAACGACCTACACCGAACTGAGATACCTACAGCGTGAGCTATGAGAAAGCGCCACGCTTCCCG
AAGGGAGAAAGGCGGACAGGTATCCGGTAAGCGGCAGGGTCGGAACAGGAGAGCGCACGAGGGAGCTTCC
AGGGGGAAACGCCTGGTATCTTTATAGTCCTGTCGGGTTTCGCCACCTCTGACTTGAGCGTCGATTTTTG
TGATGCTCGTCAGGGGGGCGGAGCCTATGGAAAAACGCCAGCAACGCGGCCTTTTTACGGTTCCTGGCCT
TTTGCTGGCCTTTTGCTCAC
Features (pLannotate 1.2.2; 18 found; start..end, strand, type, name):
      1..124     +  rep_origin     RSF ori (fragment): Plasmids containing the RSF 1030 origin of replication can be propagated in E. coli cells that contain additional plasmids with compatible origins.
    129..180     -  misc_feature   bom (fragment): basis of mobility region from pBR322
    187..264     +  promoter       lacI promoter: lacI
    265..1347    +  CDS            lacI: lac repressor; lacI; The lac repressor binds to the lac operator to inhibit transcription in E. coli. This inhibition can be relieved by adding lactose or isopropyl-β-D-thiogalactopyranoside (IPTG).
   1360..1381    +  protein_bind   CAP binding site: CAP binding activates transcription in the presence of cAMP. E. coli catabolite activator protein
   1396..1426    +  promoter       lac promoter: promoter for the E. coli lac operon
   1434..1450    +  protein_bind   lac operator: The lac repressor binds to the lac operator to inhibit transcription in E. coli. This inhibition can be relieved by adding lactose or isopropyl-β-D-thiogalactopyranoside (IPTG). lac repressor encoded by lacI
   1470..1643    +  CDS            lacZα: LacZα fragment of β-galactosidase; lacZ fragment
   1907..2023    -  CDS            yciV (fragment): RNAAM_ECOLI - Also known as trpH From Escherichia coli (strain K12).
   2099..2127    +  promoter       tac promoter: strong E. coli promoter; hybrid between the trp and lac UV5 promoters
   2135..2151    +  protein_bind   lac operator: The lac repressor binds to the lac operator to inhibit transcription in E. coli. This inhibition can be relieved by adding lactose or isopropyl-β-D-thiogalactopyranoside (IPTG). lac repressor encoded by lacI
   2174..2827    +  CDS            GST26_SCHJA: Experimental evidence at protein level: Swiss-Prot protein existence level 1. GST isoenzymes appear to play a central role in the parasite detoxification system. Other functions are also suspected including a role in increasing the solubility of haematin in the parasite gut. From Schistosoma japonicum (Blood fluke).
   2852..3118    +  CDS            grip2 (fragment): GRIP2_XENLA - Also known as grip2.1 From Xenopus laevis (African clawed frog).
   3133..3172    +  CDS            rop (fragment): Rop protein, which maintains plasmids at low copy number; rop
   3274..3314    +  misc_feature   bom (fragment): basis of mobility region from pBR322
   3419..3523    +  promoter       AmpR promoter: bla
   3524..4384    +  CDS            AmpR: β-lactamase; bla; confers resistance to ampicillin, carbenicillin, and related antibiotics
   4555..5143    +  rep_origin     ori: high-copy-number ColE1/pMB1/pBR322/pUC origin of replication
