[The description below was written by a language model from this plasmid's Addgene catalogue record and pLannotate feature annotations shown in this document.]
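Description:
pGEX-Grip1-PDZ-6 is a bacterial expression plasmid built on the pGEX-4T-1 backbone for producing the sixth of the seven PDZ domains of mouse Grip1 (glutamate receptor interacting protein 1) as a glutathione S-transferase fusion in E. coli. The sequenced plasmid is about 5.2 kb. It is propagated through a high-copy ColE1/pMB1-type origin and selected with ampicillin via the β-lactamase gene and its own promoter. Short annotated fragments of RSF ori, bom, rop, lacZα and yciV appear to be backbone remnants rather than functional modules.

The expression cassette consists of the tac promoter, a strong trp/lac hybrid, followed by a lac operator and the Schistosoma japonicum GST coding sequence. Immediately downstream, and on the same strand, lies an open reading frame of roughly 260 bp that matches the catalogued 261 bp insert. The automated annotation labels this segment as a fragment of Xenopus grip2, which most likely reflects homology between conserved PDZ domains in the annotation database; the catalogue entry identifies it as unmutated mouse Grip1. The plasmid also carries lacI with its promoter, so the repressor keeps the tac promoter off until IPTG is added, giving inducible expression independent of the host strain. The cloning sites used are not recorded, and the feature table does not annotate a protease cleavage site in the short linker between GST and the insert.

The GST tag allows the fusion protein to be purified or immobilised on glutathione resin. According to the associated publication, the work concerned a phosphorylation-dependent switch between 14-3-3 and PDZ domain binding at the PRMT5 C-terminus, which is consistent with use of this isolated domain in protein interaction assays.
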