Addgene plasmid #250088: pGEX-Grip1-PDZ-6
Purpose: Bacterial expression of Grip1 PDZ domain 6
Depositing lab: Mark Bedford. Depositing organization: University of Texas MD Anderson Cancer Center. Publication: PRMT5 C-terminal Phosphorylation Modulates a 14-3-3/PDZ Interaction Switch. Espejo AB, Gao G, Black K, Gayatri S, Veland N, Kim J, Chen T, Sudol M, Walker C, Bedford MT. J Biol Chem. 2017 Feb 10;292(6):2255-2265. doi: 10.1074/jbc.M116.760330. Epub 2016 Dec 28. PubMed 28031468.
Backbone
  Vector backbone: pGEX-4T-1
  Backbone size w/o insert (bp): 4900
  Vector type: Bacterial Expression
Growth in bacteria
  Bacterial resistance: Ampicillin, 100 μg/mL
  Growth temperature: 37°C
  Growth strain: DH5alpha
  Copy number: High Copy
Gene/Insert
  Gene/Insert name: Grip1 (6/7)
  Species: M. musculus (mouse)
  Insert size (bp): 261
  Mutation: None
  Entrez Gene: Grip1 (a.k.a. 4931400F03Rik, GRIP, eb)
  Cloning method: Restriction Enzyme; 5′ cloning site Unknown (unknown if destroyed)
Terms and licenses: Academic/Nonprofit Terms; Industry Terms: Not Available to Industry
Depositor comments: UniProt ID: Q925T6
How to cite: pGEX-Grip1-PDZ-6 was a gift from Mark Bedford (Addgene plasmid # 250088 ; http://n2t.net/addgene:250088 ; RRID:Addgene_250088)
